>Addgene plasmid #54141 | mEmerald-LASP1-C-10 | depositor partial sequence | sequence record 84307 | insert sequence
CGTCAGATCCGCTAGCGCTACCGGTCGCCACCATGGTGAGCAAGGGCGAGGAGCTGTTCACCGGGGTGGT
GCCCATCCTGGTCGAGCTGGACGGCGACGTAAACGGCCACAAGTTCAGCGTGTCCGGCGAGGGCGAGGGC
GATGCCACCTACGGCAAGCTGACCCTGAAGTTCATCTGCACCACCGGCAAGCTGCCCGTGCCCTGGCCCA
CCCTCGTGACCACCTTGACCTACGGCGTGCAGTGCTTCGCCCGCTACCCCGACCACATGAAGCAGCACGA
CTTCTTCAAGTCCGCCATGCCCGAAGGCTACGTCCAGGAGCGCACCATCTTCTTCAAGGACGACGGCAAC
TACAAGACCCGCGCCGAGGTGAAGTTCGAGGGCGACACCCTGGTGAACCGCATCGAGCTGAAGGGCATCG
ACTTCAAGGAGGACGGCAACATCCTGGGGCACAAGCTGGAGTACAACTACAACAGCCACAAGGTCTATAT
CACCGCCGACAAGCAGAAGAACGGCATCAAGGTGAACTTCAAGACCCGCCACAACATCGAGGACGGCAGC
GTGCAGCTCGCCGACCACTACCAGCAGAACACCCCCATCGGCGACGGCCCCGTGCTGCTGCCCGACAACC
ACTACCTGAGCACCCAGTCCAAGCTGAGCAAAGACCCCAACGAGAAGCGCGATCACATGGTCCTGCTGGA
GTTCGTGACCGCCGCCGGGATCACTCTCGGCATGGACGAGCTGTACAAGTCCGGACTCAGATCTAGCGGT
GGCAGTGGAAACCCCAACTGCGCCCGGTGCGGCAAGATCGTGTATCCCACGGAGAAGGTGAACTGTCTGG
ATAAGTTCTGGCATAAAGCATGCTTCCATTGCGAGACCTGCAAGATGACACTGAACATGAAGAACTACAA
GGGCTACGAGAAGAAGCCCTACTGCAACGCACACTACCCCAAGCAGTCCTTCACCATGGTGGCGGACACC
CCGGAAAACCTTCGCCTCAAGCAACAGAGTGAGCTCCAGAGTCAGGTGCGCTACAAGGAGGAGTTTGAGA
AGAACAAGGGCAAAGGTTTCAGCGTAGTGGCAGACACGCCCGAGCTCCAGAGAATCAAGAAGACCCAGGA
CCAGATCAGTAACATAAAATACCATGAGGAGTTTGAGAAGAGCCGCATGGGCCCTAGCGGGGGCGAGGGC
ATGGAGCCAGAGCGTCGGGATTCACAGGACGGCAGCAGCTACCGGCGGCCCCTGGAGCAGCAGCAGCCTC
ACCACATCCCGACCAGTGCCCCGGTTTACCAGCAGCCCCAGCAGCAGCCGGTGGCCCAGTCCTATGGTGG
CTACAAGGAGCCTGCAGCCCCAGTCTCCATACAGCGCAGCGCCCCAGGTGGTGGCGGGAAGCGGTACCGC
GTGGTGTATGACTACAGCGCCGCCGACGAGGACGAGGTCTCCTTCCAGGACGGGGACACCATCGTCAACG
TGCAGCAGATCGACGACGGCTGGATGTACGGGACGGTGGAGCGCACCGGCGACACGGGGATGCTGCCGGC
CAACTACGTGGAGGCCATCTGAGGATCCACCGGATCTAGATAACTGATCATAATCAGCCATACCACATT
