>Addgene plasmid #54141 | mEmerald-LASP1-C-10 | addgene partial sequence | sequence record 88958 | EGFP-C 5'-CATGGTCCTGCTGGAGTTCGTG-3'
CGAGCTGTACAAGTCCGGACTCAGATCTAGCGGTGGCAGTGGAAACCCCAACTGCGCCCGGTGCGGCAAG
ATCGTGTATCCCACGGAGAAGGTGAACTGTCTGGATAAGTTCTGGCATAAAGCATGCTTCCATTGCGAGA
CCTGCAAGATGACACTGAACATGAAGAACTACAAGGGCTACGAGAAGAAGCCCTACTGCAACGCACACTA
CCCCAAGCAGTCCTTCACCATGGTGGCGGACACCCCGGAAAACCTTCGCCTCAAGCAACAGAGTGAGCTC
CAGAGTCAGGTGCGCTACAAGGAGGAGTTTGAGAAGAACAAGGGCAAAGGTTTCAGCGTAGTGGCAGACA
CGCCCGAGCTCCAGAGAATCAAGAAGACCCAGGACCAGATCAGTAACATAAAATACCATGAGGAGTTTGA
GAAGAGCCGCATGGGCCCTAGCGGGGGCGAGGGCATGGAGCCAGAGCGTCGGGATTCACAGGACGGCAGC
AGCTACCGGCGGCCCCTGGAGCAGCAGCAGCCTCACCACATCCCGACCAGTGCCCCGGTTTACCAGCAGC
CCCAGCAGCAGCCGGTGGCCCAGTCCTATGGTGGCTACAAGGAGCCTGCAGCCCCAGTCTCCATACAGCG
CAGCGCCCCAGGTGGTGGCGGGAAGCGGTACCGCGTGGTGTATGACTACAGCGCCGCCGACGAGGACGAG
GTCTCCTTCCAGGACGGGGACACCATCGTCAACGTGCAGCAGATCGACGACGGCTGGATGTACGGGACGG
TGGAGCGCACCGGCGACACGGGGATGCTGCCGGCCAACTACGTGGAGGCCATCTGAGGATCCACCGGATC
TAGATAACTGATCATAATCAGCCATACCACATTTGTAGAGGTTTTACTTGCTTTAAAAAACCTCCCACAC
CTCCCCCTGAACCTGAAACATAAAATGAATGCAATTGTTGTTGTTAACTTGTTTATTGCAGCTTATAATG
GTTACAAATAAAGCAATAGCATCACAAATTTC
