[The description below was written by a language model from this plasmid's Addgene catalogue record.]
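Description:
mEmerald-LASP1-C-10 is a mammalian expression plasmid built on the mEmerald-C1 backbone (about 4.75 kb without insert), a C1-style fluorescent protein fusion vector. It is maintained in E. coli as a high-copy plasmid under kanamycin selection, and it carries a neomycin resistance marker that allows selection of transfected mammalian cells with G418. No feature table accompanies the record, so the origin of replication and other backbone elements are not itemised. The 3′ sequencing primer named in the record suggests an SV40 polyadenylation signal downstream of the insert.

The payload is human LASP1 (LIM and SH3 protein 1, reference transcript NM_006148), expressed from the CMV promoter, a strong constitutive promoter in most mammalian cell lines. The green fluorescent protein mEmerald is supplied by the backbone and sits at the N terminus of LASP1, so the fusion reads mEmerald followed by LASP1. The "C-10" in the name likely refers to this orientation and to the length of the linker between the two proteins, though the record does not spell this out. The LASP1 coding sequence carries an A209V substitution relative to the reference; the record does not state any functional significance for this change.

The construct is intended as a live- or fixed-cell imaging marker. The depositor lists the fusion as localising to focal adhesions, with an excitation maximum of 487 nm and an emission maximum of 509 nm. This makes it suitable for visualising focal adhesions or following LASP1 distribution with standard green fluorescence filter sets after transient transfection or in G418-selected stable lines.
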