Addgene plasmid #54141: mEmerald-LASP1-C-10
Purpose: Localization: Focal Adhesions, Excitation: 487, Emission: 509
Depositing lab: Michael Davidson.
Backbone
  Vector backbone: mEmerald-C1
  Backbone size w/o insert (bp): 4750
  Vector type: Mammalian Expression
  Selectable markers: Neomycin (select with G418)
Growth in bacteria
  Bacterial resistance: Kanamycin, 50 μg/mL
  Growth temperature: 37°C
  Growth strain: DH5alpha
  Copy number: High Copy
Gene/Insert
  Gene/Insert name: LASP1 (alt name: NM_006148)
  Species: H. sapiens (human)
  Mutation: A209V
  Entrez Gene: LASP1 (a.k.a. Lasp-1, MLN50)
  Promoter: CMV
  Tag / fusion protein: mEmerald (N terminal on backbone)
  Cloning method: Unknown
  Sequencing primers: 5′ CMV-F; 3′ SV40pA-R
Terms and licenses: Academic/Nonprofit Terms; Industry Terms
Depositor comments: . Excitation = 487; Emission = 509. Localization data: Focal Adhesions
How to cite: mEmerald-LASP1-C-10 was a gift from Michael Davidson (Addgene plasmid # 54141 ; http://n2t.net/addgene:54141 ; RRID:Addgene_54141)
